Addgene plasmid #139883: pBEL2008
Purpose: Complementation plasmid for LetAB with 5 ring (rings 12347) LetB mutant
Depositing lab: Gira Bhabha & Damian Ekiert. Depositing organization: NYU Grossman School of Medicine. Publication: LetB Structure Reveals a Tunnel for Lipid Transport across the Bacterial Envelope. Isom GL, Coudray N, MacRae MR, McManus CT, Ekiert DC, Bhabha G. Cell. 2020 Apr 30;181(3):653-664.e19. doi: 10.1016/j.cell.2020.03.030. PubMed 32359438.
Backbone
  Vector backbone: pET17b
  Vector type: Bacterial Expression
Growth in bacteria
  Bacterial resistance: Ampicillin, 100 μg/mL
  Growth temperature: 37°C
  Growth strain: DH5alpha
  Copy number: High Copy
Gene/Insert
  Gene/Insert name: LetAB
  Species: E. coli
  Mutation: LetA-LetB(delta515-746)
  Cloning method: Gibson Cloning
Terms and licenses: Academic/Nonprofit Terms; Industry Terms: Not Available to Industry
Depositor comments: Please visit https://www.biorxiv.org/content/10.1101/748145v1 for bioRxiv preprint.
How to cite: pBEL2008 was a gift from Gira Bhabha & Damian Ekiert (Addgene plasmid # 139883 ; http://n2t.net/addgene:139883 ; RRID:Addgene_139883)
