[The description below was written by a language model from this plasmid's Addgene catalogue record and pLannotate feature annotations shown in this document.]
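Description:
pBEL2008 is a bacterial expression plasmid built on the pET17b backbone, made by Gibson cloning and designed to complement the E. coli letAB operon with a shortened version of LetB. It is propagated in E. coli under ampicillin selection through a β-lactamase gene driven by its own promoter. It replicates from a ColE1/pMB1-type origin. The catalogue lists it as high copy, although the feature table also detects the pBR322-derived bom region and a rop gene, elements normally associated with copy-number moderation.

The payload sits between a T7 promoter with the phage T7 gene 10 ribosome binding site and a T7 terminator. It consists of the two adjacent open reading frames annotated under their older names, yebS (LetA) and yebT (LetB), which slightly overlap as in the native operon arrangement. Both are components of a transport pathway that contributes to membrane integrity, and LetB is thought to span the periplasm and carry substrates, described as lipids in the associated study, across the cell envelope. LetB is annotated only as a fragment, consistent with the recorded deletion of residues 515–746. This deletion leaves a five-ring protein retaining rings 1, 2, 3, 4 and 7. A short match to a T7 gene 10B-derived solubility tag lies just downstream of the LetB coding region, and it is probably residual backbone sequence rather than a deliberate fusion; the record lists no tags.

The stated use is complementation, supplying LetA together with the truncated LetB, presumably to test how shortening the LetB tunnel affects function in cells. The record does not describe the host strain or the assay used.
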