Features (pLannotate 1.2.2; 12 found; start..end, strand, type, name):
    212..230     +  promoter       T7 promoter: promoter for bacteriophage T7 RNA polymerase
    262..284     +  RBS            RBS: efficient ribosome binding site from bacteriophage T7 gene 10 (Olins and Rangwala, 1989)
    292..1572    +  CDS            yebS: YEBS_ECOLI - Experimental evidence at protein level: Swiss-Prot protein existence level 1. Component of a transport pathway that contributes to membrane integrity. From Escherichia coli (strain K12).
   1544..3478    +  CDS            yebT (fragment): YEBT_ECOLI - Experimental evidence at protein level: Swiss-Prot protein existence level 1. Component of a transport pathway that contributes to membrane integrity (PubMed:27795327). May directly span the intermembrane space, facilitating the transport of substrates across the periplasm (Probable). From Escherichia coli (strain K12).
   3503..3552    +  CDS            SET1 (fragment): solubility-enhancement tag derived from T7 phage gene 10B
   3560..3607    +  terminator     T7 terminator: transcription terminator for bacteriophage T7 RNA polymerase
   3738..3842    +  promoter       AmpR promoter: bla
   3843..4703    +  CDS            AmpR: β-lactamase; bla; confers resistance to ampicillin, carbenicillin, and related antibiotics
   4874..5462    +  rep_origin     ori: high-copy-number ColE1/pMB1/pBR322/pUC origin of replication
   5648..5787    -  misc_feature   bom: basis of mobility region from pBR322
   5889..6080    -  CDS            rop: Rop protein, which maintains plasmids at low copy number; rop
   6097..100     +  CDS            YPB1_ECOLX (across the origin): Protein predicted: Swiss-Prot protein existence level 4. From Escherichia coli.
>Addgene plasmid #139883 | pBEL2008 | addgene full sequence | sequence record 309658 | Addgene NGS Result
AACACGGAAACCGAAGACCATTCATGTTGTTGCTCAGGTCGCAGACGTTTTGCAGCAGCAGTCGCTTCAC
GTTCGCTCGCGTATCGGTGATTCATTCTGCTAACCAGTAAGGCAACCCCGCCAGCCTAGCCGGGTCCTCA
ACGACAGGAGCACGATCATGCGCACCCGTGGCCAGGACCCAACGCTGCCCGAGATCTCGATCCCGCGAAA
TTAATACGACTCACTATAGGGAGACCACAACGGTTTCCCTCTAGAAATAATTTTGTTTAACTTTAAGAAG
GAGATATACATATGGCTCTTAACACACCACAAATTACGCCGACAAAAAAGATAACAGTGAGGGCAATCGG
CGAGGAACTGCCGCGTGGTGATTACCAACGTTGCCCGCAATGTGACATGCTGTTTAGCCTGCCCGAGATA
AATTCTCATCAAAGTGCCTATTGTCCGCGCTGTCAGGCAAAAATTCGTGACGGGCGCGACTGGTCGCTAA
CGCGCCTGGCGGCAATGGCCTTCACCATGCTGTTGCTTATGCCGTTTGCCTGGGGCGAACCGCTGTTGCA
TATCTGGCTGTTAGGCATTCGTATTGACGCCAACGTTATGCAAGGCATCTGGCAAATGACCAAACAGGGC
GATGCGATAACGGGGTCGATGGTCTTTTTCTGCGTTATTGGTGCCCCGCTCATTCTGGTGACCTCCATAG
CTTATTTATGGTTTGGTAACCGACTGGGAATGAATTTACGTCCGGTACTGCTGATGCTTGAGCGACTTAA
AGAGTGGGTAATGCTCGATATCTACCTGGTCGGCATTGGCGTTGCTTCTATAAAGGTACAGGATTATGCC
CATATCCAGGCTGGTGTCGGCTTGTTCTCTTTTGTGGCGTTGGTGATTTTAACGACGGTGACGTTGTCAC
ATCTTAATGTCGAAGAACTGTGGGAGCGATTTTATCCGCAGCGCCCCGCTACGCGTAGGGACGAGAAACT
TCGTGTCTGCCTAGGGTGCCATTTTACCGGCTATCCAGATCAGCGTGGTCGCTGCCCGCGTTGCCATATC
CCGCTACGCCTGCGTCGCCGTCATAGTCTGCAAAAATGCTGGGCGGCGCTGTTAGCGTCAATCGTTTTAT
TGTTACCTGCCAACCTGTTGCCTATTTCTATCATTTATCTGAACGGAGGACGGCAGGAAGATACAATTCT
TTCCGGAATTATGTCGCTGGCAAGTAGCAACATTGCGGTTGCAGGAATCGTGTTTATCGCCAGTATTCTG
GTCCCGTTTACTAAAGTGATCGTCATGTTCACTTTACTGTTGAGCATTCATTTTAAATGCCAGCAAGGTT
TACGCACACGCATTCTGTTACTGCGGATGGTGACCTGGATTGGTCGCTGGTCGATGCTCGACCTGTTTGT
CATATCTTTAACCATGTCGCTGATTAATCGCGATCAGATCCTCGCTTTTACTATGGGACCGGCTGCGTTT
TATTTCGGCGCAGCGGTAATTTTGACTATTCTTGCTGTGGAATGGCTGGACAGCCGCTTACTTTGGGATG
CACATGAGTCAGGAAACGCCCGCTTCGACGACTGAAGCGCAGATTAAAAATAAACGCCGTATCTCACCTT
TCTGGCTGCTGCCGTTCATCGCGCTAATGATTGCCAGTTGGCTGATTTGGGACAGTTATCAGGACCGGGG
TAATACCGTCACCATCGACTTTATGTCGGCGGATGGTATTGTTCCAGGCCGTACGCCTGTTCGTTATCAG
GGCGTTGAAGTCGGAACAGTGCAGGACATCAGCCTCAGCGACGATCTTCGTAAGATTGAAGTCAAGGTCA
GCATCAAGTCCGATATGAAAGATGCGCTGCGCGAAGAGACTCAGTTCTGGCTGGTGACGCCAAAAGCATC
GTTGGCAGGTGTCTCCGGGCTGGACGCCCTCGTCGGTGGGAACTATATCGGCATGATGCCGGGTAAAGGT
AAAGAGCAGGATCACTTTGTCGCACTCGATACCCAACCGAAATATCGGCTGGACAATGGCGATCTGATGA
TCCACCTGCAAGCCCCCGATCTCGGTTCGCTGAACAGCGGTTCATTGGTCTATTTCCGCAAGATCCCGGT
GGGAAAAGTCTACGACTATGCCATCAATCCCAACAAGCAAGGCGTGGTGATTGATGTCCTGATCGAGCGG
CGTTTTACCGATCTGGTGAAAAAAGGTAGCCGTTTCTGGAACGTTTCCGGCGTTGATGCCAACGTCAGTA
TCAGTGGCGCGAAGGTGAAACTGGAAAGCCTGGCGGCACTGGTTAACGGTGCGATTGCCTTCGATTCACC
AGAAGAGTCGAAACCTGCCGAGGCGGAAGATACCTTTGGTCTGTATGAAGATCTGGCCCACAGCCAGCGT
GGCGTAATAATAAAACTGGAACTGCCGAGTGGGGCCGGATTAACCGCCGACTCGACGCCGTTAATGTATC
AGGGGCTGGAAGTCGGACAGCTGACTAAACTGGATTTAAATCCTGGTGGTAAAGTCACAGGGGAAATGAC
CGTTGATCCCAGCGTCGTTACCCTGCTTCGTGAAAATACCCGCATCGAATTACGCAACCCGAAATTATCC
CTTAGCGATGCTAATCTCAGCGCCCTGCTGACCGGCAAAACCTTCGAGCTGGTGCCCGGCGATGGCGAGC
CACGCAAAGAGTTCGTTGTTGTGCCAGGCGAAAAAGCACTGCTGCATGAACCTGATGTTCTGACGCTGAC
CCTGACCGCGCCGGAAAGTTACGGTATTGATGCGGGTCAGCCGCTCATTCTTCACGGCGTGCAGGTAGGC
CAGGTTATCGATCGTAAACTCACCAGCAAAGGCGTCACCTTTACCGTCGCCATCGAGCCTCAGCATCGCG
AACTGGTAAAAGGCGATAGCAAATTTGTCGTCAACAGCCGTGTCGATGTGAAGGTGGGGCTGGATGGCGT
TGAGTTTCTCGGTGCCAGCGCCTCAGAATGGATCAATGGCGGGATACGTATTCTGCCGGGCGATAAAGGT
GAGATGAAAGCCAGCTATCCACTGTATGCCAATTTGGAAAAAGCGCTGGAGAACAGCCTTAGCGATTTAC
CCACCGGCTTAAGCATTATTGTTGAAGCGCCGGAAGCCGGTTCGTTAGGCATCGGTACGCCTGTGCTGTT
CCGTGGTCTGGAAGTCGGTACGGTTACAGGAATGACGCTGGGGACATTGTCAGATCGCGTGATGATTGCG
ATGCGCATCAGTAAACGCTATCAACACCTGGTGCGTAACAATTCCGTCTTCTGGTTGGCATCGGGTTACA
GTCTGGACTTTGGTCTGACGGGCGGCGTAGTGAAAACCGGCACCTTTAACCAGTTTATCCGTGGCGGCAT
CGCCTTCGCCACGCCTCCGGGTACGCCACTGGCACCGAAAGCCCAGGAAGGCAAACACTTCCTGTTGCAG
GAAAGTGAACCGAAAGAGTGGCGTGAATGGGGAACTGCGCTTCCCAAATAATGCCCACCTCGAGCAGATC
CGGCTGCTAACAAAGCCCGAAAGGAAGCTGAGTTGGCTGCTGCCACCGCTGAGCAATAACTAGCATAACC
CCTTGGGGCCTCTAAACGGGTCTTGAGGGGTTTTTTGCTGAAAGGAGGAACTATATCCGGATAATTCTTG
AAGACGAAAGGGCCTCGTGATACGCCTATTTTTATAGGTTAATGTCATGATAATAATGGTTTCTTAGACG
TCAGGTGGCACTTTTCGGGGAAATGTGCGCGGAACCCCTATTTGTTTATTTTTCTAAATACATTCAAATA
TGTATCCGCTCATGAGACAATAACCCTGATAAATGCTTCAATAATATTGAAAAAGGAAGAGTATGAGTAT
TCAACATTTCCGTGTCGCCCTTATTCCCTTTTTTGCGGCATTTTGCCTTCCTGTTTTTGCTCACCCAGAA
ACGCTGGTGAAAGTAAAAGATGCTGAAGATCAGTTGGGTGCACGAGTGGGTTACATCGAACTGGATCTCA
ACAGCGGTAAGATCCTTGAGAGTTTTCGCCCCGAAGAACGTTTTCCAATGATGAGCACTTTTAAAGTTCT
GCTATGTGGCGCGGTATTATCCCGTGTTGACGCCGGGCAAGAGCAACTCGGTCGCCGCATACACTATTCT
CAGAATGACTTGGTTGAGTACTCACCAGTCACAGAAAAGCATCTTACGGATGGCATGACAGTAAGAGAAT
TATGCAGTGCTGCCATAACCATGAGTGATAACACTGCGGCCAACTTACTTCTGACAACGATCGGAGGACC
GAAGGAGCTAACCGCTTTTTTGCACAACATGGGGGATCATGTAACTCGCCTTGATCGTTGGGAACCGGAG
CTGAATGAAGCCATACCAAACGACGAGCGTGACACCACGATGCCTGCAGCAATGGCAACAACGTTGCGCA
AACTATTAACTGGCGAACTACTTACTCTAGCTTCCCGGCAACAATTAATAGACTGGATGGAGGCGGATAA
AGTTGCAGGACCACTTCTGCGCTCGGCCCTTCCGGCTGGCTGGTTTATTGCTGATAAATCTGGAGCCGGT
GAGCGTGGGTCTCGCGGTATCATTGCAGCACTGGGGCCAGATGGTAAGCCCTCCCGTATCGTAGTTATCT
ACACGACGGGGAGTCAGGCAACTATGGATGAACGAAATAGACAGATCGCTGAGATAGGTGCCTCACTGAT
TAAGCATTGGTAACTGTCAGACCAAGTTTACTCATATATACTTTAGATTGATTTAAAACTTCATTTTTAA
TTTAAAAGGATCTAGGTGAAGATCCTTTTTGATAATCTCATGACCAAAATCCCTTAACGTGAGTTTTCGT
TCCACTGAGCGTCAGACCCCGTAGAAAAGATCAAAGGATCTTCTTGAGATCCTTTTTTTCTGCGCGTAAT
CTGCTGCTTGCAAACAAAAAAACCACCGCTACCAGCGGTGGTTTGTTTGCCGGATCAAGAGCTACCAACT
CTTTTTCCGAAGGTAACTGGCTTCAGCAGAGCGCAGATACCAAATACTGTCCTTCTAGTGTAGCCGTAGT
TAGGCCACCACTTCAAGAACTCTGTAGCACCGCCTACATACCTCGCTCTGCTAATCCTGTTACCAGTGGC
TGCTGCCAGTGGCGATAAGTCGTGTCTTACCGGGTTGGACTCAAGACGATAGTTACCGGATAAGGCGCAG
CGGTCGGGCTGAACGGGGGGTTCGTGCACACAGCCCAGCTTGGAGCGAACGACCTACACCGAACTGAGAT
ACCTACAGCGTGAGCTATGAGAAAGCGCCACGCTTCCCGAAGGGAGAAAGGCGGACAGGTATCCGGTAAG
CGGCAGGGTCGGAACAGGAGAGCGCACGAGGGAGCTTCCAGGGGGAAACGCCTGGTATCTTTATAGTCCT
GTCGGGTTTCGCCACCTCTGACTTGAGCGTCGATTTTTGTGATGCTCGTCAGGGGGGCGGAGCCTATGGA
AAAACGCCAGCAACGCGGCCTTTTTACGGTTCCTGGCCTTTTGCTGGCCTTTTGCTCACATGTTCTTTCC
TGCGTTATCCCCTGATTCTGTGGATAACCGTATTACCGCCTTTGAGTGAGCTGATACCGCTCGCCGCAGC
CGAACGACCGAGCGCAGCGAGTCAGTGAGCGAGGAAGCGGAAGAGCGCCTGATGCGGTATTTTCTCCTTA
CGCATCTGTGCGGTATTTCACACCGCAATGGTGCACTCTCAGTACAATCTGCTCTGATGCCGCATAGTTA
AGCCAGTATACACTCCGCTATCGCTACGTGACTGGGTCATGGCTGCGCCCCGACACCCGCCAACACCCGC
TGACGCGCCCTGACGGGCTTGTCTGCTCCCGGCATCCGCTTACAGACAAGCTGTGACCGTCTCCGGGAGC
TGCATGTGTCAGAGGTTTTCACCGTCATCACCGAAACGCGCGAGGCAGCTGCGGTAAAGCTCATCAGCGT
GGTCGTGAAGCGATTCACAGATGTCTGCCTGTTCATCCGCGTCCAGCTCGTTGAGTTTCTCCAGAAGCGT
TAATGTCTGGCTTCTGATAAAGCGGGCCATGTTAAGGGCGGTTTTTTCCTGTTTGGTCACTGATGCCTCC
GTGTAAGGGGGATTTCTGTTCATGGGGGTAATGATACCGATGAAACGAGAGAGGATGCTCACGATACGGG
TTACTGATGATGAACATGCCCGGTTACTGGAACGTTGTGAGGGTAAACAACTGGCGGTATGGATGCGGCG
GGACCAGAGAAAAATCACTCAGGGTCAATGCCAGCGCTTCGTTAATACAGATGTAGGTGTTCCACAGGGT
AGCCAGCAGCATCCTGCGATGCAGATCCGGAACATAATGGTGCAGGGCGCTGACTTCCGCGTTTCCAGAC
TTTACGA
